Addgene plasmid #158811: JGI_018267
Purpose: Rare earth element alcohol dehydrogenases
Depositing lab: Joint Genome Institute. Publication: Rare earth element alcohol dehydrogenases widely occur among globally distributed, numerically abundant and environmentally important microbes. Huang J, Yu Z, Groom J, Cheng JF, Tarver A, Yoshikuni Y, Chistoserdova L. ISME J. 2019 Aug;13(8):2005-2017. doi: 10.1038/s41396-019-0414-z. Epub 2019 Apr 5. PubMed 30952993.
Backbone
  Vector backbone: pCM80_PxoxF
  Vector type: Synthetic Biology
Growth in bacteria
  Bacterial resistance: Tetracycline, 10 μg/mL
  Growth temperature: 37°C
  Growth strain: Top10
  Copy number: Low Copy
Gene/Insert
  Gene/Insert name: Bradyrhizobium_6 (alt name: Batch190_p008)
  Species: Synthetic
  Cloning method: Gibson Cloning
Terms and licenses: Academic/Nonprofit Terms; Industry Terms: Not Available to Industry
Depositor comments: pCM80_PxoxF vector with Bradyrhizobium_6 insert, JGI ICE Registry: https://registry.jgi.doe.gov/entry/18267
How to cite: JGI_018267 was a gift from Joint Genome Institute (Addgene plasmid # 158811 ; http://n2t.net/addgene:158811 ; RRID:Addgene_158811)
