[The description below was written by a language model from this plasmid's Addgene catalogue record and pLannotate feature annotations shown in this document.]
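Description:
JGI_018267 is a 9.4 kb broad-host-range expression plasmid built on pCM80_PxoxF and catalogued as a synthetic biology vector. Its insert is a synthetic gene called Bradyrhizobium_6, introduced by Gibson assembly. The stated purpose, "rare earth element alcohol dehydrogenases", indicates that the insert encodes a candidate lanthanide-dependent alcohol dehydrogenase whose name suggests a Bradyrhizobium-derived sequence. The record gives no further description of the protein, and the automated annotation does not label the coding region itself.

The backbone carries the IncP replication module, oriV with its activator trfA, alongside a ColE1/pMB1-type origin. It can therefore replicate in E. coli and, as expected for IncP replicons, in a wide range of other Gram-negative bacteria. An IncP oriT with traJ and a traI fragment allows conjugative mobilisation when transfer functions are supplied in trans. Selection is by tetracycline through the tetA efflux gene, with tetR sequences flanking it, and the plasmid is listed as low copy. Short fragments of bla, rop, bom, lacI and lacZα appear to be leftovers from the vector's construction.

The unannotated stretch of about 1.7 kb that presumably holds the insert lies between a phage T7 gene 10 ribosome binding site and a C-terminal polyhistidine tag, followed by a pUC-type multiple cloning site. The tag should allow affinity purification or detection of the product. A lac promoter and operator lie upstream, and the backbone name implies that an xoxF promoter occupies the unannotated gap before the RBS, although the feature table does not confirm this. The plasmid appears to belong to a set made for expressing and characterising such dehydrogenases.
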