Features (pLannotate 1.2.2; 20 found; start..end, strand, type, name):
    416..508     +  CDS            lacI (fragment): lac repressor; lacI; The lac repressor binds to the lac operator to inhibit transcription in E. coli. This inhibition can be relieved by adding lactose or isopropyl-β-D-thiogalactopyranoside (IPTG).
    521..542     +  protein_bind   CAP binding site: CAP binding activates transcription in the presence of cAMP. E. coli catabolite activator protein
    557..587     +  promoter       lac promoter: promoter for the E. coli lac operon
    595..611     +  protein_bind   lac operator: The lac repressor binds to the lac operator to inhibit transcription in E. coli. This inhibition can be relieved by adding lactose or isopropyl-β-D-thiogalactopyranoside (IPTG). lac repressor encoded by lacI
   1321..1343    +  RBS            RBS: efficient ribosome binding site from bacteriophage T7 gene 10 (Olins and Rangwala, 1989)
   3090..3109    +  CDS            7xHis (fragment): 6xHis affinity tag
   3136..3192    -  misc_feature   MCS: pUC18/19 multiple cloning site
   3189..3346    +  CDS            lacZα (fragment): LacZα fragment of β-galactosidase; lacZ fragment
   3352..3451    -  misc_feature   bom (fragment): basis of mobility region from pBR322
   3553..3588    -  CDS            rop (fragment): Rop protein, which maintains plasmids at low copy number; rop
   3653..4295    -  CDS            TetR (fragment): tetracycline resistance regulatory protein; tetR
   4401..5600    +  CDS            TcR: tetracycline efflux protein; tetA; confers resistance to tetracycline
   5659..5811    -  CDS            tetR (fragment): TETR1_ECOLX - Experimental evidence at protein level: Swiss-Prot protein existence level 1. TetR is the repressor of the tetracycline resistance element; its N-terminal region forms a helix-turn-helix structure and binds DNA. Binding of tetracycline to TetR reduces the repressor affinity for the tetracycline resistance gene (tetA) promoter operator sites. From Escherichia coli.
   5831..6979    -  CDS            trfA: trans-acting replication protein that binds to and activates oriV
   7109..7213    -  CDS            traI (fragment): TRAI6_ECOLX - Experimental evidence at protein level: Swiss-Prot protein existence level 1. The initiation process of transfer DNA synthesis requires the interaction of at least three plasmid-specific components (TraH, I, and J) at the transfer origin resulting in the assembly of a specialised nucleoprotein complex - the relaxosome. Site- and strand-specific cleavage at the transfer origin is dependent on TraI and TraJ. From Escherichia coli.
   7251..7622    -  CDS            traJ: oriT-recognizing protein; traJ
   7655..7764    -  oriT           oriT: incP origin of transfer
   7917..8548    +  rep_origin     oriV: incP origin of replication
   8626..8839    +  CDS            bla(M) (fragment): β-lactamase lacking the signal sequence; bla(M); allows cytosolic expression of β-lactamase
   9011..233     +  rep_origin     ori (across the origin): high-copy-number ColE1/pMB1/pBR322/pUC origin of replication
>Addgene plasmid #158811 | JGI_018267 | addgene full sequence | sequence record 337491 | Addgene NGS Result
CGACCTACACCGAACTGAGATACCTACAGCGTGAGCTATGAGAAAGCGCCACGCTTCCCGAAGGGAGAAA
GGCGGACAGGTATCCGGTAAGCGGCAGGGTCGGAACAGGAGAGCGCACGAGGGAGCTTCCAGGGGGAAAC
GCCTGGTATCTTTATAGTCCTGTCGGGTTTCGCCACCTCTGACTTGAGCGTCGATTTTTGTGATGCTCGT
CAGGGGGGCGGAGCCTATGGAAAAACGCCAGCAACGCGGCCTTTTTACGGTTCCTGGCCTTTTGCTGGCC
TTTTGCTCACATGTTCTTTCCTGCGTTATCCCCTGATTCTGTGGATAACCGTATTACCGCCTTTGAGTGA
GCTGATACCGCTCGCCGCAGCCGAACGACCGAGCGCAGCGAGTCAGTGAGCGAGGAAGCGGAAGAGCGCC
CAATACGCAAACCGCCTCTCCCCGCGCGTTGGCCGATTCATTAATGCAGCTGGCACGACAGGTTTCCCGA
CTGGAAAGCGGGCAGTGAGCGCAACGCAATTAATGTGAGTTAGCTCACTCATTAGGCACCCCAGGCTTTA
CACTTTATGCTTCCGGCTCGTATGTTGTGTGGAATTGTGAGCGGATAACAATTTCACACAGGAAACAGCT
ATGACCATGATTACGCCAAGCTAGCTTCCCGCTTGGTCGGGCCGCTTCGCGAGGGCCCGTTGACGACAAC
GGTGCGATGGGTCCCGGCCCCGGTCAAGACGATGCCAATACGTTGCGACACTACGCCTTGGCACTTTTAG
AATTGCCTTATCGTCCTGATAAGAAATGTCCGACCAGCTAAAGACATCGCGTCCAATCAAAGCCTAGAAA
ATATAGGCGAAGGGACGCTAATAAGTCTTTCATAAGACCGCGCAAATCTAAAAATATCCTTAGATTCACG
ATGCGGCACTTCGGATGACTTCCGAGCGAGCCTGGAACCTCAGAAAAACGTCTGAGAGATACCGCGGATC
TCACACAGGAAATTTCGCAACGCAAAATGCTGAATTTAGCAGGCAAGTTTCCTGATAAAGGGCCCTGTGA
GTGCGACATTCGACGCGCGAAAGCGAGTTGACGGCGCCCGAAATTTTCTTAGAGTTCGTTCAAGCTTCGG
TTTCGGGGAGCCGCTAAGGGATGCGGACCCAGCCGGGTAAGTCGCCGGGAACTATGGAATAATCCTAATT
TCTGTGCGGCAGGCGCGAGCTGCCGGAGCGAATATCATCCCTGTCGCAAACAGCAGGTCAATCAACGGTG
GGTAGCGGGCTGCTATCCAGCGGCGGATAAGACTTGTCGGAGGAATCCTCTAGAAATAATTTTGTTTAAC
TTTAAGAAGGAGATATACCATGACGTTTGGGACCAAGGGCTTCCTGGCGGGCATCTCGATGGTCGCCATG
CTGGCGACGGCGACCTCGGGGGTCCGTGCCAACGACTCCCTCCTCAAGGCTCAGAGCGACTCGTCGCAAT
GGGCGGTCGCGGGGCATGATTACGGGAACACCCGATTCTCCCCGCTGAAGCAGATCAACACCGAGAATGC
GGGCAAACTCACCCTGGCGTACAGTTTTTCGCTCGCCTCGCTGCGTTCCAACGAATCGAGCCCCATTGTC
GTGGGCAACACGCTCTACGTCTCGTCGAGCTGGGGCCCCAAGTATGTGTACGCTCTGGACGCCGCGACCG
GTGTACGCAAGTGGACCTATGAGCCGGACATTCCGGAGGACGTTCTGCAGTACGCTTGTTGCGACGTCAA
CAACCGCGGCGTCAGCTACGCCGACGGGAAGATCTTCGTCGGCCGGCTGGATGGCAAACTCACCGCCCTT
GACGCCGCCACCGGGAAGGCCCTGTGGACCGCGAAGGTCGTCGATTATAAGCAGGGTTCGGTCATCACCA
GCCCCCCGCTCGTGGTGCGCGATAAGGTTATCACCGGTTTCGGCGGCGGCGAGTACGGTGTCCGCGGCTC
CCTCCAGGCCTTCGACATCAACACGGGCAAACAGCTGTGGCAGACCTACACCGTCCCGAGTCCGGATGAG
CCGGGCGGCGACACCTGGAAGGGCGACAGCGCCCAGCACGGAGGCGGCGCCGCGTGGCTCGTCGGCTCCT
ACGATCCGAAAACGGACACCGTCTACTGGGGCACCTCCAACCCGGGTCCCTGGAATACCGCCGTCCGGTC
GACAGGCGATGGCAACTTCGGCAAGCTGACGAACCTATACACCGCCTCCACGGTCGCCTTCGACCCCAAC
ACGGGTAAGATCAAGTGGCACATCCAGACGACGCCGGCCGACGCGTGGGACTATGACGGCGTCAACGAAG
CGGTCCTCGCCGACCTCAAGATCGGCGGGTCGACCGTGCCGGCGCTGATGAAGGCCGACCGCAACGGGTA
CTTCTTCGTCGCGAATCGCGAGACCGGCAAGGTCCTCTCGGCAGAAAAGTACGTGTTCTCAAACTGGGCG
AAGAAGTGGGACATCGCGACCATGAGGGCGGTCGAAGACCCCGACAAGCGGCCGGGCCCCAACCATCCGG
CGAAGGACATCTGCCCGAACCTGATTGGCGGCAAGAACTGGCAGCCGATGTCGTTCAACCCACAGACGGG
CCTGGTTTATATCCCGAGCAACAACGTCTGCATGGATTGGTCCGTCAGCGACGTCGCGTATAAGCGCGGC
GTCTTCTACCTCGGGGCCGAGTTCCCGACGAAGGAAGGCCCGGGGGGCTTCCTGGGGGAGCTAGTCGCCT
GGGATCCCGTCGCGCAGAAGAAGGTCTGGAGCATCAAGGAGGACCTCCCCTTCAACGGGGGCACACTGAC
GACAGGCGGCGGGCTGGTCTTCGCCGGCAACATTCATGGCGATTTCCGCGCGATCGATGCCAAATCGGGC
AAGGTCCTCTGGTCGCGGAACCTGGGGAGCGGCATCGGCGCGGGCCCGGTGACCTACCAGGTTGACGGCA
AGCAGTACGTGGCCATCGTTGTGGGCCGCACCGCCGCGCTCCCGGCGTTCTTGGGCGAGGTCGGCAAGAA
GATGACGGCCGCCGCCCCAGAGGGCGGATCCCTGTTTGTCTTCTCCGTCCAGGCCGAAAACCTCTATTTT
CAGGGACATCATCACCATCACCATCACCACTGACAGCTATGACCATGATTACGCCAAGCTTGCATGCCTG
CAGGTCGACTCTAGAGGATCCCCGGGTACCGAGCTCGAATTCACTGGCCGTCGTTTTACAACGTCGTGAC
TGGGAAAACCCTGGCGTTACCCAACTTAATCGCCTTGCAGCACATCCCCCTTTCGCCAGCTGGCGTAATA
GCGAAGAGGCCCGCACCGATCGCCCTTCCCAACAGTTGCGCAGCCTGAATGGCGAATGGCGCCTGATGCG
GTATTTTCTCCTTACGCATCTGTGCGGTATTTCACACCGCATATGGTGCACTCTCAGTACAATCTGCTCT
GATGCCGCATAGTTAAGCCAGCCCCGACACCCGCCAACACCCGCTGACGCGCCCTGACGGGCTTGTATGC
TCCCGGCATCCGCTTACAGACAAGCTGTGACCGTCTCCGGGAGCTGCATGTGTCAGAGGTTTTCACCGTC
ATCACCGAAACGCGCGAGACGAAAGGGCCTCGTGATACGCCTATTTTTATAGGTTAATGTCATGATAATA
ATGGTTTCTTAGCACCCTTTCTCGGTCCTTCAACGTTCCTGACAACGAGCCTCCTTTTCGCCAATCCATC
GACAATCACCGCGAGTCCCTGCTCGAACGCTGCGTCCGGACCGGCTTCGTCGAAGGCGTCTATCGCGGCC
CGCAACAGCGGCGAGAGCGGAGCCTGTTCAACGGTGCCGCCGCGCTCGCCGGCATCGCTGTCGCCGGCCT
GCTCCTCAAGCACGGCCCCAACAGTGAAGTAGCTGATTGTCATCAGCGCATTGACGGCGTCCCCGGCCGA
AAAACCCGCCTCGCAGAGGAAGCGAAGCTGCGCGTCGGCCGTTTCCATCTGCGGTGCGCCCGGTCGCGTG
CCGGCATGGATGCGCGCGCCATCGCGGTAGGCGAGCAGCGCCTGCCTGAAGCTGCGGGCATTCCCGATCA
GAAATGAGCGCCAGTCGTCGTCGGCTCTCGGCACCGAATGCGTATGATTCTCCGCCAGCATGGCTTCGGC
CAGTGCGTCGAGCAGCGCCCGCTTGTTCCTGAAGTGCCAGTAAAGCGCCGGCTGCTGAACCCCCAACCGT
TCCGCCAGTTTGCGTGTCGTCAGACCGTCTACGCCGACCTCGTTCAACAGGTCCAGGGCGGCACGGATCA
CTGTATTCGGCTGCAACTTTGTCATGCTTGACACTTTATCACTGATAAACATAATATGTCCACCAACTTA
TCAGTGATAAAGAATCCGCGCGTTCAATCGGACCAGCGGAGGCTGGTCCGGAGGCCAGACGTGAAACCCA
ACATACCCCTGATCGTAATTCTGAGCACTGTCGCGCTCGACGCTGTCGGCATCGGCCTGATTATGCCGGT
GCTGCCGGGCCTCCTGCGCGATCTGGTTCACTCGAACGACGTCACCGCCCACTATGGCATTCTGCTGGCG
CTGTATGCGTTGGTGCAATTTGCCTGCGCACCTGTGCTGGGCGCGCTGTCGGATCGTTTCGGGCGGCGGC
CAATCTTGCTCGTCTCGCTGGCCGGCGCCACTGTCGACTACGCCATCATGGCGACAGCGCCTTTCCTTTG
GGTTCTCTATATCGGGCGGATCGTGGCCGGCATCACCGGGGCGACTGGGGCGGTAGCCGGCGCTTATATT
GCCGATATCACTGATGGCGATGAGCGCGCGCGGCACTTCGGCTTCATGAGCGCCTGTTTCGGGTTCGGGA
TGGTCGCGGGACCTGTGCTCGGTGGGCTGATGGGCGGTTTCTCCCCCCACGCTCCGTTCTTCGCCGCGGC
AGCCTTGAACGGCCTCAATTTCCTGACGGGCTGTTTCCTTTTGCCGGAGTCGCACAAAGGCGAACGCCGG
CCGTTACGCCGGGAGGCTCTCAACCCGCTCGCTTCGTTCCGGTGGGCCCGGGGCATGACCGTCGTCGCCG
CCCTGATGGCGGTCTTCTTCATCATGCAACTTGTCGGACAGGTGCCGGCCGCGCTTTGGGTCATTTTCGG
CGAGGATCGCTTTCACTGGGACGCGACCACGATCGGCATTTCGCTTGCCGCATTTGGCATTCTGCATTCA
CTCGCCCAGGCAATGATCACCGGCCCTGTAGCCGCCCGGCTCGGCGAAAGGCGGGCACTCATGCTCGGAA
TGATTGCCGACGGCACAGGCTACATCCTGCTTGCCTTCGCGACACGGGGATGGATGGCGTTCCCGATCAT
GGTCCTGCTTGCTTCGGGTGGCATCGGAATGCCGGCGCTGCAAGCAATGTTGTCCAGGCAGGTGGATGAG
GAACGTCAGGGGCAGCTGCAAGGCTCACTGGCGGCGCTCACCAGCCTGACCTCGATCGTCGGACCCCTCC
TCTTCACGGCGATCTATGCGGCTTCTATAACAACGTGGAACGGGTGGGCATGGATTGCAGGCGCTGCCCT
CTACTTGCTCTGCCTGCCGGCGCTGCGTCGCGGGCTTTGGAGCGGCGCAGGGCAACGAGCCGATCGCTGA
TCGTGGAAACGATAGGCCTATGCCATGCGGGTCAAGGCGACTTCCGGCAAGCTATACGCGCCCTAGAATT
GTCAATTTTAATCCTCTGTTTATCGGCAGTTCGTAGAGCGCGCCGTGCGTCCCGAGCGATACTGAGCGAA
GCAAGTGCGTCGAGCAGTGCCCGCTTGTTCCTGAAATGCCAGTAAAGCGCTGGCTGCTGAACCCCCAGCC
GGAACTGACCCCACAAGGCCCTAGCGTTTGCAATGCACCAGGTCATCATTGACCCAGGCGTGTTCCACCA
GGCCGCTGCCTCGCAACTCTTCGCAGGCTTCGCCGACCTGCTCGCGCCACTTCTTCACGCGGGTGGAATC
CGATCCGCACATGAGGCGGAAGGTTTCCAGCTTGAGCGGGTACGGCTCCCGGTGCGAGCTGAAATAGTCG
AACATCCGTCGGGCCGTCGGCGACAGCTTGCGGTACTTCTCCCATATGAATTTCGTGTAGTGGTCGCCAG
CAAACAGCACGACGATTTCCTCGTCGATCAGGACCTGGCAACGGGACGTTTTCTTGCCACGGTCCAGGAC
GCGGAAGCGGTGCAGCAGCGACACCGATTCCAGGTGCCCAACGCGGTCGGACGTGAAGCCCATCGCCGTC
GCCTGTAGGCGCGACAGGCATTCCTCGGCCTTCGTGTAATACCGGCCATTGATCGACCAGCCCAGGTCCT
GGCAAAGCTCGTAGAACGTGAAGGTGATCGGCTCGCCGATAGGGGTGCGCTTCGCGTACTCCAACACCTG
CTGCCACACCAGTTCGTCATCGTCGGCCCGCAGCTCGACGCCGGTGTAGGTGATCTTCACGTCCTTGTTG
ACGTGGAAAATGACCTTGTTTTGCAGCGCCTCGCGCGGGATTTTCTTGTTGCGCGTGGTGAACAGGGCAG
AGCGGGCCGTGTCGTTTGGCATCGCTCGCATCGTGTCCGGCCACGGCGCAATATCGAACAAGGAAAGCTG
CATTTCCTTGATCTGCTGCTTCGTGTGTTTCAGCAACGCGGCCTGCTTGGCCTCGCTGACCTGTTTTGCC
AGGTCCTCGCCGGCGGTTTTTCGCTTCTTGGTCGTCATAGTTCCTCGCGTGTCGATGGTCATCGACTTCG
CCAAACCTGCCGCCTCCTGTTCGAGACGACGCGAACGCTCCACGGCGGCCGATGGCGCGGGCAGGGCAGG
GGGAGCCAGTTGCACGCTGTCGCGCTCGATCTTGGCCGTAGCTTGCTGGACCATCGAGCCGACGGACTGG
AAGGTTTCGCGGGGCGCACGCATGACGGTGCGGCTTGCGATGGTTTCGGCATCCTCGGCGGAAAACCCCG
CGTCGATCAGTTCTTGCCTGTATGCCTTCCGGTCAAACGTCCGATTCATTCACCCTCCTTGCGGGATTGC
CCCGACTCACGCCGGGGCAATGTGCCCTTATTCCTGATTTGACCCGCCTGGTGCCTTGGTGTCCAGATAA
TCCACCTTATCGGCAATGAAGTCGGTCCCGTAGACCGTCTGGCCGTCCTTCTCGTACTTGGTATTCCGAA
TCTTGCCCTGCACGAATACCAGCTCCGCGAAGTCGCTCTTCTTGATGGAGCGCATGGGGACGTGCTTGGC
AATCACGCGCACCCCCCGGCCGTTTTAGCGGCTAAAAAAGTCATGGCTCTGCCCTCGGGCGGACCACGCC
CATCATGACCTTGCCAAGCTCGTCCTGCTTCTCTTCGATCTTCGCCAGCAGGGCGAGGATCGTGGCATCA
CCGAACCGCGCCGTGCGCGGGTCGTCGGTGAGCCAGAGTTTCAGCAGGCCGCCCAGGCGGCCCAGGTCGC
CATTGATGCGGGCCAGCTCGCGGACGTGCTCATAGTCCACGACGCCCGTGATTTTGTAGCCCTGGCCGAC
GGCCAGCAGGTAGGCCTACAGGCTCATGCCGGCCGCCGCCGCCTTTTCCTCAATCGCTCTTCGTTCGTCT
GGAAGGCAGTACACCTTGATAGGTGGGCTGCCCTTCCTGGTTGGCTTGGTTTCATCAGCCATCCGCTTGC
CCTCATCTGTTACGCCGGCGGTAGCCGGCCAGCCTCGCAGAGCAGGATTCCCGTTGAGCACCGCCAGGTG
CGAATAAGGGACAGTGAAGAAGGAACACCCGCTCGCGGGTGGGCCTACTTCACCTATCCTGCCCGGCTGA
CGCCGTTGGATACACCAAGGAAAGTCTACACGAACCCTTTGGCAAAATCCTGTATATCGTGCGAAAAAGG
ATGGATATACCGAAAAAATCGCTATAATGACCCCGAAGCAGGGTTATGCAGCGGAAAAGATCCGTCGACC
CTTTCCGACGCTCACCGGGCTGGTTGCCCTCGCCGCTGGGCTGGCGGCCGTCTATGGCCCTGCAAACGCG
CCAGAAACGCCGTCGAAGCCGTGTGCGAGACACCGCGGCCGCCGGCGTTGTGGATACCTCGCGGAAAACT
TGGCCCTCACTGACAGATGAGGGGCGGACGTTGACACTTGAGGGGCCGACTCACCCGGCGCGGCGTTGAC
AGATGAGGGGCAGGCTCGATTTCGGCCGGCGACGTGGAGCTGGCCAGCCTCGCAAATCGGCGAAAACGCC
TGATTTTACGCGAGTTTCCCACAGATGATGTGGACAAGCCTGGGGATAAGTGCCCTGCGGTATTGACACT
TGAGGGGCGCGACTACTGACAGATGAGGGGCGCGATCCTTGACACTTGAGGGGCAGAGTGCTGACAGATG
AGGGGCGCACCTATTGACATTTGAGGGGCTGTCCACAGGCAGAAAATCCAGCATTTGCAAGGGTTTCCGC
CCGTTTTTCGGCCACCGCTAACCTGTCTTTTAACCTGCTTTTAAACCAATATTTATAAACCTTGTTTTTA
ACCAGGGCTGCGCCCTGTGCGCGTGACCGCGCACGCCGAAGGGGGGTGCCCCCCCTTCTCGAACCCTCCC
GGCCCGCTAACGCGGGCCTCCCATCCCCCCAGGGGCTGCGCCCCTCGGCCGCGAACGGCCTCACCCCAAA
AATGGCAGCCAAGCTGACCACTTCTGCGCTCGGCCCTTCCGGCTGGCTGGTTTATTGCTGATAAATCTGG
AGCCGGTGAGCGTGGGTCTCGCGGTATCATTGCAGCACTGGGGCCAGATGGTAAGCCCTCCCGTATCGTA
GTTATCTACACGACGGGGAGTCAGGCAACTATGGATGAACGAAATAGACAGATCGCTGAGATAGGTGCCT
CACTGATTAAGCATTGGTAACTGTCAGACCAAGTTTACTCATATATACTTTAGATTGATTTAAAACTTCA
TTTTTAATTTAAAAGGATCTAGGTGAAGATCCTTTTTGATAATCTCATGACCAAAATCCCTTAACGTGAG
TTTTCGTTCCACTGAGCGTCAGACCCCGTAGAAAAGATCAAAGGATCTTCTTGAGATCCTTTTTTTCTGC
GCGTAATCTGCTGCTTGCAAACAAAAAAACCACCGCTACCAGCGGTGGTTTGTTTGCCGGATCAAGAGCT
ACCAACTCTTTTTCCGAAGGTAACTGGCTTCAGCAGAGCGCAGATACCAAATACTGTTCTTCTAGTGTAG
CCGTAGTTAGGCCACCACTTCAAGAACTCTGTAGCACCGCCTACATACCTCGCTCTGCTAATCCTGTTAC
CAGTGGCTGCTGCCAGTGGCGATAAGTCGTGTCTTACCGGGTTGGACTCAAGACGATAGTTACCGGATAA
GGCGCAGCGGTCGGGCTGAACGGGGGGTTCGTGCACACAGCCCAGCTTGGAGCGAA
