>Addgene plasmid #158811 | JGI_018267 | depositor partial sequence | sequence record 306521 | gene insert with vector overlaps
GACTTGTCGGAGGAATCCTCTAGAAATAATTTTGTTTAACTTTAAGAAGGAGATATACCATGACGTTTGG
GACCAAGGGCTTCCTGGCGGGCATCTCGATGGTCGCCATGCTGGCGACGGCGACCTCGGGGGTCCGTGCC
AACGACTCCCTCCTCAAGGCTCAGAGCGACTCGTCGCAATGGGCGGTCGCGGGGCATGATTACGGGAACA
CCCGATTCTCCCCGCTGAAGCAGATCAACACCGAGAATGCGGGCAAACTCACCCTGGCGTACAGTTTTTC
GCTCGCCTCGCTGCGTTCCAACGAATCGAGCCCCATTGTCGTGGGCAACACGCTCTACGTCTCGTCGAGC
TGGGGCCCCAAGTATGTGTACGCTCTGGACGCCGCGACCGGTGTACGCAAGTGGACCTATGAGCCGGACA
TTCCGGAGGACGTTCTGCAGTACGCTTGTTGCGACGTCAACAACCGCGGCGTCAGCTACGCCGACGGGAA
GATCTTCGTCGGCCGGCTGGATGGCAAACTCACCGCCCTTGACGCCGCCACCGGGAAGGCCCTGTGGACC
GCGAAGGTCGTCGATTATAAGCAGGGTTCGGTCATCACCAGCCCCCCGCTCGTGGTGCGCGATAAGGTTA
TCACCGGTTTCGGCGGCGGCGAGTACGGTGTCCGCGGCTCCCTCCAGGCCTTCGACATCAACACGGGCAA
ACAGCTGTGGCAGACCTACACCGTCCCGAGTCCGGATGAGCCGGGCGGCGACACCTGGAAGGGCGACAGC
GCCCAGCACGGAGGCGGCGCCGCGTGGCTCGTCGGCTCCTACGATCCGAAAACGGACACCGTCTACTGGG
GCACCTCCAACCCGGGTCCCTGGAATACCGCCGTCCGGTCGACAGGCGATGGCAACTTCGGCAAGCTGAC
GAACCTATACACCGCCTCCACGGTCGCCTTCGACCCCAACACGGGTAAGATCAAGTGGCACATCCAGACG
ACGCCGGCCGACGCGTGGGACTATGACGGCGTCAACGAAGCGGTCCTCGCCGACCTCAAGATCGGCGGGT
CGACCGTGCCGGCGCTGATGAAGGCCGACCGCAACGGGTACTTCTTCGTCGCGAATCGCGAGACCGGCAA
GGTCCTCTCGGCAGAAAAGTACGTGTTCTCAAACTGGGCGAAGAAGTGGGACATCGCGACCATGAGGGCG
GTCGAAGACCCCGACAAGCGGCCGGGCCCCAACCATCCGGCGAAGGACATCTGCCCGAACCTGATTGGCG
GCAAGAACTGGCAGCCGATGTCGTTCAACCCACAGACGGGCCTGGTTTATATCCCGAGCAACAACGTCTG
CATGGATTGGTCCGTCAGCGACGTCGCGTATAAGCGCGGCGTCTTCTACCTCGGGGCCGAGTTCCCGACG
AAGGAAGGCCCGGGGGGCTTCCTGGGGGAGCTAGTCGCCTGGGATCCCGTCGCGCAGAAGAAGGTCTGGA
GCATCAAGGAGGACCTCCCCTTCAACGGGGGCACACTGACGACAGGCGGCGGGCTGGTCTTCGCCGGCAA
CATTCATGGCGATTTCCGCGCGATCGATGCCAAATCGGGCAAGGTCCTCTGGTCGCGGAACCTGGGGAGC
GGCATCGGCGCGGGCCCGGTGACCTACCAGGTTGACGGCAAGCAGTACGTGGCCATCGTTGTGGGCCGCA
CCGCCGCGCTCCCGGCGTTCTTGGGCGAGGTCGGCAAGAAGATGACGGCCGCCGCCCCAGAGGGCGGATC
CCTGTTTGTCTTCTCCGTCCAGGCCGAAAACCTCTATTTTCAGGGACATCATCACCATCACCATCACCAC
TGACAGCT
